Addgene plasmid #89861: pCINeoFlag ALIX; I212D
Purpose: Expresses full length Flag-tagged ALIX with mutation I212D in mammalian cells; internal ID WISP05-117
Depositing lab: Wesley Sundquist. Depositing organization: University of Utah. Publication: Structure of the Bro1 domain protein BROX and functional analyses of the ALIX Bro1 domain in HIV-1 budding. Zhai Q, Landesman MB, Robinson H, Sundquist WI, Hill CP. PLoS One. 2011;6(12):e27466. doi: 10.1371/journal.pone.0027466. Epub 2011 Dec 5. PubMed 22162750.
Backbone
  Vector backbone: pcINeo
  Backbone manufacturer: Promega
  Total vector size (bp): 8109
  Vector type: Mammalian Expression
  Selectable markers: Neomycin (select with G418)
Growth in bacteria
  Bacterial resistance: Ampicillin, 100 μg/mL
  Growth temperature: 37°C
  Growth strain: DH5alpha
  Copy number: Unknown
Gene/Insert
  Gene/Insert name: ALIX (alt names: AIP1; PDCD6IP; DRIP4)
  Species: H. sapiens (human)
  Insert size (bp): 2607
  Mutation: Mutated isoleucine 212 to aspartic acid
  GenBank ID: 10015
  Entrez Gene: PDCD6IP (a.k.a. AIP1, ALIX, DRIP4, HP95, MCPH29)
  Promoter: CMV
  Tag / fusion protein: Flag (N terminal on backbone)
  Cloning method: Restriction Enzyme; 5′ cloning site Nde1 (not destroyed); 3′ cloning site BamH1 (not destroyed)
  Sequencing primers: 5′ CMV for; 3′ CMV rev
Terms and licenses: Academic/Nonprofit Terms; Industry Terms: Not Available to Industry
How to cite: pCINeoFlag ALIX; I212D was a gift from Wesley Sundquist (Addgene plasmid # 89861 ; http://n2t.net/addgene:89861 ; RRID:Addgene_89861)
