[The description below was written by a language model from this plasmid's Addgene catalogue record and pLannotate feature annotations shown in this document.]
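Description:
pCINeoFlag ALIX; I212D is an 8.1 kb mammalian expression plasmid built on the Promega pCI-neo backbone, carrying full-length human ALIX (PDCD6IP, also known as AIP1) with an N-terminal Flag tag contributed by the backbone. It is propagated in E. coli through a high-copy ColE1/pUC-type origin with ampicillin selection (β-lactamase under its own promoter), and it also contains an f1 origin for single-stranded DNA production. For mammalian cells, a separate cassette places the neomycin phosphotransferase gene under the SV40 enhancer/early promoter with a synthetic polyadenylation signal, allowing G418 selection of stable transfectants.

The expression unit consists of the CMV immediate early enhancer and promoter followed by a chimeric β-globin/immunoglobulin heavy chain intron, which generally improves transcript processing and expression, then a T7 promoter, the Flag epitope, and the roughly 2.6 kb ALIX coding sequence cloned between NdeI and BamHI sites. The annotation tool labels the epitope as a short fragment of 3xFLAG, consistent with a single Flag tag. An SV40 polyadenylation signal lies downstream of the insert, with a T3 promoter fragment flanking the cloning region. The remaining small hits (lacZα, bom, rop and large T antigen fragments) appear to be backbone remnants rather than functional elements.

The insert carries an isoleucine-to-aspartate substitution at residue 212. ALIX is an ESCRT-associated protein that supports HIV-1 budding, a role that depends on its interaction with CHMP4B. The associated study concerns functional analysis of the ALIX Bro1 domain in HIV-1 budding, so the plasmid presumably serves as a point mutant for comparison with wild-type ALIX, although the record does not state the mutation's specific effect.
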