Features (pLannotate 1.2.2; 21 found; start..end, strand, type, name):
    140..517     +  enhancer       CMV enhancer: human cytomegalovirus immediate early enhancer
    518..729     +  promoter       CMV promoter: human cytomegalovirus (CMV) immediate early promoter
    890..1022    +  intron         chimeric intron: chimera between introns from human β-globin and immunoglobulin heavy chain genes
   1067..1085    +  promoter       T7 promoter: promoter for bacteriophage T7 RNA polymerase
   1108..1132    +  CDS            3xFLAG (fragment): three tandem FLAG® epitope tags
   1138..3741    +  CDS            PDCD6IP: PDC6I_HUMAN - Also known as AIP1, ALIX, KIAA1375. Experimental evidence at protein level: Swiss-Prot protein existence level 1. (Microbial infection) Involved in HIV-1 virus budding. Can replace TSG101 it its role of supporting HIV-1 release; this function requires the interaction with CHMP4B. The ESCRT machinery also functions in topologically equivalent membrane fission events, such as enveloped virus budding (HIV-1 and other lentiviruses). From Homo sapiens (Human).
   3745..3763    +  misc_feature   MCS (fragment): pUC18/19 multiple cloning site
   3778..3795    -  promoter       T3 promoter (fragment): promoter for bacteriophage T3 RNA polymerase
   3813..3934    -  polyA_signal   SV40 poly(A) signal: SV40 polyadenylation signal
   3957..4025    -  CDS            large T antigen (fragment): large T antigen from SV40 (simian virus 40)
   4049..4116    +  CDS            lacZα (fragment): LacZα fragment of β-galactosidase; lacZ fragment
   4120..4548    +  rep_origin     f1 ori (sequence partly withheld): f1 bacteriophage origin of replication; arrow indicates direction of (+) strand synthesis
   4576..4627    -  misc_feature   bom (fragment): basis of mobility region from pBR322
   4692..5049    +  promoter       SV40 promoter: SV40 enhancer and early promoter
   5100..5891    +  CDS            neo: KKA2_KLEPN - Also known as kan, nptII. Experimental evidence at protein level: Swiss-Prot protein existence level 1. Resistance to kanamycin, neomycin, paromomycin, ribostamycin, butirosin and gentamicin B. From Klebsiella pneumoniae.
   5958..6006    +  polyA_signal   poly(A) signal: synthetic polyadenylation signal
   6031..6080    -  misc_feature   bom (fragment): basis of mobility region from pBR322
   6182..6217    -  CDS            rop (fragment): Rop protein, which maintains plasmids at low copy number; rop
   6312..6416    +  promoter       AmpR promoter: bla
   6417..7277    +  CDS            AmpR: β-lactamase; bla; confers resistance to ampicillin, carbenicillin, and related antibiotics
   7448..8036    +  rep_origin     ori: high-copy-number ColE1/pMB1/pBR322/pUC origin of replication
>Addgene plasmid #89861 | pCINeoFlag ALIX; I212D | addgene full sequence | sequence record 177456 | Addgene NGS Result
TCAATATTGGCCATTAGCCATATTATTCATTGGTTATATAGCATAAATCAATATTGGCTATTGGCCATTG
CATACGTTGTATCTATATCATAATATGTACATTTATATTGGCTCATGTCCAATATGACCGCCATGTTGGC
ATTGATTATTGACTAGTTATTAATAGTAATCAATTACGGGGTCATTAGTTCATAGCCCATATATGGAGTT
CCGCGTTACATAACTTACGGTAAATGGCCCGCCTGGCTGACCGCCCAACGACCCCCGCCCATTGACGTCA
ATAATGACGTATGTTCCCATAGTAACGCCAATAGGGACTTTCCATTGACGTCAATGGGTGGAGTATTTAC
GGTAAACTGCCCACTTGGCAGTACATCAAGTGTATCATATCCCAAGTCCGCCCCCTATTGACGTCAATGA
CGGTAAATGGCCCGCCTGGCATTATGCCCAGTACATGACCTTACGGGACTTTCCTACTTGGCAGTACATC
TACGTATTAGTCATCGCTATTACCATGGTGATGCGGTTTTGGCAGTACACCAATGGGCGTGGATAGCGGT
TTGACTCACGGGGATTTCCAAGTCTCCACCCCATTGACGTCAATGGGAGTTTGTTTTGGCACCAAAATCA
ACGGGACTTTCCAAAATGTCGTAACAACTGCGATCGCCCGCCCCGTTGACGCAAATGGGCGGTAGGCGTG
TACGGTGGGAGGTCTATATAAGCAGAGCTCGTTTAGTGAACCGTCAGATCACTAGAAGCTTTATTGCGGT
AGTTTATCACAGTTAAATTGCTAACGCAGTCAGTGCTTCTGACACAACAGTCTCGAACTTAAGCTGCAGT
GACTCTCTTAAGGTAGCCTTGCAGAAGTTGGTCGTGAGGCACTGGGCAGGTAAGTATCAAGGTTACAAGA
CAGGTTTAAGGAGACCAATAGAAACTGGGCTTGTCGAGACAGAGAAGACTCTTGCGTTTCTGATAGGCAC
CTATTGGTCTTACTGACATCCACTTTGCCTTTCTCTCCACAGGTGTCCACTCCCAGTTCAATTACAGCTC
TTAAGGCTAGAGTACTTAATACGACTCACTATAGGCTAGCCTCGAGAATTCGCCATGGATTACAAGGATG
ACGACGATAAGGGCCATATGGCGACATTCATCTCGGTGCAGCTGAAAAAGACCTCAGAGGTGGACCTGGC
CAAGCCGCTGGTGAAGTTCATCCAGCAGACTTACCCAAGCGGCGGGGAAGAGCAGGCCCAGTACTGCCGC
GCGGCGGAGGAGCTCAGCAAGCTGCGCCGCGCCGCAGTCGGTCGTCCGCTGGACAAGCACGAGGGCGCGC
TCGAGACGCTCCTGAGATATTATGATCAGATTTGTTCTATTGAACCCAAATTCCCATTTTCTGAAAATCA
GATCTGCTTGACATTTACCTGGAAGGATGCTTTCGATAAAGGTTCACTTTTTGGAGGCTCTGTAAAACTG
GCTCTTGCAAGCTTAGGATATGAAAAGAGCTGTGTGTTGTTCAATTGTGCAGCCTTAGCTAGCCAAATTG
CAGCAGAACAGAACTTAGACAACGATGAAGGATTGAAAATCGCTGCTAAACATTACCAGTTTGCTAGTGG
TGCCTTTTTACATATTAAAGAGACGGTTTTATCTGCCTTAAGTCGAGAGCCGACCGTGGACATATCTCCA
GATACTGTTGGGACCCTCAGTCTTATTATGCTGGCACAGGCTCAAGAAGTATTTTTTTTAAAAGCCACAA
GAGATAAAATGAAAGATGCCGACATAGCTAAATTGGCTAATCAGGCTGCAGATTATTTTGGTGATGCTTT
CAAACAGTGTCAATACAAAGATACTCTCCCCAAGGAGGTGTTCCCTGTCTTGGCTGCAAAGCACTGTATC
ATGCAGGCCAATGCTGAGTACCATCAGTCTATCCTGGCAAAACAGCAGAAGAAATTTGGAGAAGAAATTG
CAAGGTTACAGCATGCAGCAGAACTGATTAAAACAGTGGCATCTCGCTATGATGAATATGTTAATGTGAA
GGATTTTTCTGACAAAATCAATCGTGCCCTTGCTGCAGCAAAGAAGGATAATGACTTCATTTATCATGAT
CGAGTTCCAGACCTTAAAGATCTAGATCCTATTGGCAAAGCCACACTTGTGAAATCTACCCCGGTCAATG
TACCCATCAGTCAGAAATTTACTGATCTGTTTGAGAAGATGGTTCCCGTGTCAGTACAGCAGTCTTTGGC
TGCCTATAATCAGAGGAAAGCCGATTTGGTTAACAGATCAATTGCTCAGATGAGAGAAGCCACCACTTTG
GCAAATGGGGTGCTAGCTTCCCTTAATCTTCCAGCAGCAATTGAAGATGTGTCTGGAGACACTGTACCTC
AGTCTATATTGACTAAATCCAGATCTGTGATTGAACAGGGAGGCATCCAGACTGTTGATCAGTTGATTAA
AGAACTGCCTGAATTACTGCAACGAAATAGAGAAATCCTAGATGAGTCATTAAGGTTGTTGGATGAAGAA
GAAGCAACCGATAATGATTTAAGAGCAAAATTTAAGGAACGTTGGCAAAGGACACCATCCAATGAACTGT
ATAAGCCTTTAAGAGCAGAGGGAACCAACTTCAGAACAGTTTTAGATAAAGCTGTGCAGGCAGATGGACA
AGTGAAAGAATGTTACCAGTCTCATCGTGACACCATCGTGCTTTTGTGTAAGCCAGAGCCTGAGCTGAAT
GCTGCCATCCCTTCTGCTAATCCAGCAAAGACCATGCAGGGCAGTGAGGTTGTAAATGTCTTAAAATCCT
TATTGTCAAATCTTGATGAAGTAAAGAAGGAAAGAGAGGGTCTGGAGAATGACTTGAAATCTGTGAATTT
TGACATGACAAGCAAGTTTTTGACAGCCCTGGCTCAAGATGGTGTGATAAATGAAGAAGCTCTTTCTGTT
ACTGAACTAGATCGAGTCTATGGAGGTCTTACAACTAAAGTCCAAGAATCTCTAAAGAAACAGGAGGGAC
TTCTTAAAAATATTCAGGTCTCACATCAGGAATTTTCAAAAATGAAACAATCTAATAATGAAGCTAACTT
AAGAGAAGAAGTTTTGAAGAATTTAGCTACTGCGTATGACAACTTTGTTGAACTTGTAGCTAATTTGAAG
GAAGGCACAAAGTTTTACAATGAGTTGACTGAAATCCTGGTCAGGTTCCAGAACAAATGCAGTGATATAG
TTTTTGCACGGAAGACAGAAAGAGATGAACTCTTAAAGGACTTGCAACAAAGCATTGCCAGAGAACCTAG
TGCTCCTTCAATTCCTACACCTGCGTATCAGTCCTCACCAGCAGGAGGACATGCACCAACTCCTCCAACT
CCAGCGCCAAGAACCATGCCGCCTACTAAGCCCCAGCCCCCAGCCAGGCCTCCACCACCTGTGCTTCCAG
CAAATCGAGCTCCTTCTGCTACTGCTCCATCTCCAGTGGGGGCTGGGACTGCTGCGCCAGCTCCATCACA
AACGCCTGGCTCAGCTCCTCCTCCACAGGCGCAGGGACCACCCTATCCCACCTATCCAGGATATCCTGGG
TATTGCCAAATGCCCATGCCCATGGGCTATAATCCTTATGCGTATGGCCAGTATAATATGCCATATCCAC
CAGTGTATCACCAGAGTCCTGGACAGGCTCCATACCCGGGACCCCAGCAGCCTTCATACCCCTTCCCTCA
GCCCCCACAGCAGTCTTACTATCCACAGCAGTAAGGATCCTCTAGAGTCGACCCGGGCGGCCGCTTCCCT
TTAGTGAGGGTTAATGCTTCGAGCAGACATGATAAGATACATTGATGAGTTTGGACAAACCACAACTAGA
ATGCAGTGAAAAAAATGCTTTATTTGTGAAATTTGTGATGCTATTGCTTTATTTGTAACCATTATAAGCT
GCAATAAACAAGTTAACAACAACAATTGCATTCATTTTATGTTTCAGGTTCAGGGGGAGATGTGGGAGGT
TTTTTAAAGCAAGTAAAACCTCTACAAATGTGGTAAAATCCGATAAGGATCGATCCGGGCTGGCGTAATA
GCGAAGAGGCCCGCACCGATCGCCCTTCCCAACAGTTGCGCAGCCTGAATGGCGAATGG
[124 nt withheld, positions 4120-4243]
C
[91 nt withheld, positions 4245-4335]
A
[49 nt withheld, positions 4337-4385]
CCTTTGACGTTGGAGTCCACGTTCTTT
[37 nt withheld, positions 4413-4449]
ACCCTATCTCGGTCTATTCTTTTGATTTATAAGGGATTTTGCCGATTTCGGCCTATTGGTTAAAAAATGA
GCTGATTTAACAAAAATTTAACGCGAATTTTAACAAAATATTAACGCTTACAATTTCCTGATGCGGTATT
TTCTCCTTACGCATCTGTGCGGTATTTCACACCGCATACGCGGATCTGCGCAGCACCATGGCCTGAAATA
ACCTCTGAAAGAGGAACTTGGTTAGGTACCTTCTGAGGCGGAAAGAACCAGCTGTGGAATGTGTGTCAGT
TAGGGTGTGGAAAGTCCCCAGGCTCCCCAGCAGGCAGAAGTATGCAAAGCATGCATCTCAATTAGTCAGC
AACCAGGTGTGGAAAGTCCCCAGGCTCCCCAGCAGGCAGAAGTATGCAAAGCATGCATCTCAATTAGTCA
GCAACCATAGTCCCGCCCCTAACTCCGCCCATCCCGCCCCTAACTCCGCCCAGTTCCGCCCATTCTCCGC
CCCATGGCTGACTAATTTTTTTTATTTATGCAGAGGCCGAGGCCGCCTCGGCCTCTGAGCTATTCCAGAA
GTAGTGAGGAGGCTTTTTTGGAGGCCTAGGCTTTTGCAAAAAGCTTGATTCTTCTGACACAACAGTCTCG
AACTTAAGGCTAGAGCCACCATGATTGAACAAGATGGATTGCACGCAGGTTCTCCGGCCGCTTGGGTGGA
GAGGCTATTCGGCTATGACTGGGCACAACAGACAATCGGCTGCTCTGATGCCGCCGTGTTCCGGCTGTCA
GCGCAGGGGCGCCCGGTTCTTTTTGTCAAGACCGACCTGTCCGGTGCCCTGAATGAACTGCAGGACGAGG
CAGCGCGGCTATCGTGGCTGGCCACGACGGGCGTTCCTTGCGCAGCTGTGCTCGACGTTGTCACTGAAGC
GGGAAGGGACTGGCTGCTATTGGGCGAAGTGCCGGGGCAGGATCTCCTGTCATCTCACCTTGCTCCTGCC
GAGAAAGTATCCATCATGGCTGATGCAATGCGGCGGCTGCATACGCTTGATCCGGCTACCTGCCCATTCG
ACCACCAAGCGAAACATCGCATCGAGCGAGCACGTACTCGGATGGAAGCCGGTCTTGTCGATCAGGATGA
TCTGGACGAAGAGCATCAGGGGCTCGCGCCAGCCGAACTGTTCGCCAGGCTCAAGGCGCGCATGCCCGAC
GGCGAGGATCTCGTCGTGACCCATGGCGATGCCTGCTTGCCGAATATCATGGTGGAAAATGGCCGCTTTT
CTGGATTCATCGACTGTGGCCGGCTGGGTGTGGCGGACCGCTATCAGGACATAGCGTTGGCTACCCGTGA
TATTGCTGAAGAGCTTGGCGGCGAATGGGCTGACCGCTTCCTCGTGCTTTACGGTATCGCCGCTCCCGAT
TCGCAGCGCATCGCCTTCTATCGCCTTCTTGACGAGTTCTTCTGAGCGGGACTCTGGGGTTCGAAATGAC
CGACCAAGCGACGCCCAACCTGCCATCACGATGGCCGCAATAAAATATCTTTATTTTCATTACATCTGTG
TGTTGGTTTTTTGTGTGAATCGATAGCGATAAGGATACGCGTATGGTGCACTCTCAGTACAATCTGCTCT
GATGCCGCATAGTTAAGCCAGCCCCGACACCCGCCAACACCCGCTGACGCGCCCTGACGGGCTTGTCTGC
TCCCGGCATCCGCTTACAGACAAGCTGTGACCGTCTCCGGGAGCTGCATGTGTCAGAGGTTTTCACCGTC
ATCACCGAAACGCGCGAGACGAAAGGGCCTCGTGATACGCCTATTTTTATAGGTTAATGTCATGATAATA
ATGGTTTCTTAGACGTCAGGTGGCACTTTTCGGGGAAATGTGCGCGGAACCCCTATTTGTTTATTTTTCT
AAATACATTCAAATATGTATCCGCTCATGAGACAATAACCCTGATAAATGCTTCAATAATATTGAAAAAG
GAAGAGTATGAGTATTCAACATTTCCGTGTCGCCCTTATTCCCTTTTTTGCGGCATTTTGCCTTCCTGTT
TTTGCTCACCCAGAAACGCTGGTGAAAGTAAAAGATGCTGAAGATCAGTTGGGTGCACGAGTGGGTTACA
TCGAACTGGATCTCAACAGCGGTAAGATCCTTGAGAGTTTTCGCCCCGAAGAACGTTTTCCAATGATGAG
CACTTTTAAAGTTCTGCTATGTGGCGCGGTATTATCCCGTATTGACGCCGGGCAAGAGCAACTCGGTCGC
CGCATACACTATTCTCAGAATGACTTGGTTGAGTACTCACCAGTCACAGAAAAGCATCTTACGGATGGCA
TGACAGTAAGAGAATTATGCAGTGCTGCCATAACCATGAGTGATAACACTGCGGCCAACTTACTTCTGAC
AACGATCGGAGGACCGAAGGAGCTAACCGCTTTTTTGCACAACATGGGGGATCATGTAACTCGCCTTGAT
CGTTGGGAACCGGAGCTGAATGAAGCCATACCAAACGACGAGCGTGACACCACGATGCCTGTAGCAATGG
CAACAACGTTGCGCAAACTATTAACTGGCGAACTACTTACTCTAGCTTCCCGGCAACAATTAATAGACTG
GATGGAGGCGGATAAAGTTGCAGGACCACTTCTGCGCTCGGCCCTTCCGGCTGGCTGGTTTATTGCTGAT
AAATCTGGAGCCGGTGAGCGTGGGTCTCGCGGTATCATTGCAGCACTGGGGCCAGATGGTAAGCCCTCCC
GTATCGTAGTTATCTACACGACGGGGAGTCAGGCAACTATGGATGAACGAAATAGACAGATCGCTGAGAT
AGGTGCCTCACTGATTAAGCATTGGTAACTGTCAGACCAAGTTTACTCATATATACTTTAGATTGATTTA
AAACTTCATTTTTAATTTAAAAGGATCTAGGTGAAGATCCTTTTTGATAATCTCATGACCAAAATCCCTT
AACGTGAGTTTTCGTTCCACTGAGCGTCAGACCCCGTAGAAAAGATCAAAGGATCTTCTTGAGATCCTTT
TTTTCTGCGCGTAATCTGCTGCTTGCAAACAAAAAAACCACCGCTACCAGCGGTGGTTTGTTTGCCGGAT
CAAGAGCTACCAACTCTTTTTCCGAAGGTAACTGGCTTCAGCAGAGCGCAGATACCAAATACTGTTCTTC
TAGTGTAGCCGTAGTTAGGCCACCACTTCAAGAACTCTGTAGCACCGCCTACATACCTCGCTCTGCTAAT
CCTGTTACCAGTGGCTGCTGCCAGTGGCGATAAGTCGTGTCTTACCGGGTTGGACTCAAGACGATAGTTA
CCGGATAAGGCGCAGCGGTCGGGCTGAACGGGGGGTTCGTGCACACAGCCCAGCTTGGAGCGAACGACCT
ACACCGAACTGAGATACCTACAGCGTGAGCTATGAGAAAGCGCCACGCTTCCCGAAGGGAGAAAGGCGGA
CAGGTATCCGGTAAGCGGCAGGGTCGGAACAGGAGAGCGCACGAGGGAGCTTCCAGGGGGAAACGCCTGG
TATCTTTATAGTCCTGTCGGGTTTCGCCACCTCTGACTTGAGCGTCGATTTTTGTGATGCTCGTCAGGGG
GGCGGAGCCTATGGAAAAACGCCAGCAACGCGGCCTTTTTACGGTTCCTGGCCTTTTGCTGGCCTTTTGC
TCACATGGCTCGACAGATCT
